>Addgene plasmid #43768 | IV-GCC | depositor partial sequence | sequence record 59033 | IV-GCC sequence 279 bps
CGTCTCGACTCACCCCAGAGCAGGTCGTGGCAATCGCGAGCAATAACGGCGGAAAACAGGCTTTGGAAAC
GGTGCAGAGGCTCCTTCCAGTGCTGTGCCAAGCGCACGGCCTCACCCCAGAGCAGGTCGTGGCGATCGCA
AGCCACGACGGAGGAAAGCAAGCCTTGGAAACAGTACAGAGGCTGTTGCCTGTGCTGTGCCAAGCGCACG
GATTAACCCCAGAGCAGGTCGTGGCGATCGCAAGCCACGACGGAGGAAGACCCGCACTGGAGAGAGACG
