>Addgene plasmid #43768 | IV-GCC | addgene partial sequence | sequence record 62173 | M13-F20 5'-TGTAAAACGACGGCCAGT-3'
CTATAGGGCGAATTGGGCCCTCTAGATGCATGCTCGAGCGGCCGCCAGTGTGATGGATATCTGCAGAATT
CGCCCTTATATAGATGCCGTCCTAGCGCGTCTCGACTCACCCCAGAGCAGGTCGTGGCAATCGCGAGCAA
TAACGGCGGAAAACAGGCTTTGGAAACGGTGCAGAGGCTCCTTCCAGTGCTGTGCCAAGCGCACGGCCTC
ACCCCAGAGCAGGTCGTGGCGATCGCAAGCCACGACGGAGGAAAGCAAGCCTTGGAAACAGTACAGAGGC
TGTTGCCTGTGCTGTGCCAAGCGCACGGATTAACCCCAGAGCAGGTCGTGGCGATCGCAAGCCACGACGG
AGGAAGACCCGCACTGGAGAGAGACGTGGGCACAGGAAAGATACTTAAGGGCGAATTCCAGCACACTGGC
GGCCGTTACTAGTGGATCCGAGCTCGGTACCAAGCTTGATGCATAGCTTGAGTATTCTATAGTGTCACCT
AAATAGCTTGGCGTAATCATGGTCATAGCTGTTTCCTGTGTGAAATTGTTATCCGCTCACAATTCCACAC
AACATACGAGCCGGAAGCATAAAGTGTAAAGCCTGGGGTGCCTAATGAGTGAGCTAACTCACATTAATTG
CGTTGCGCTCACTGCCCGCTTTCCAGTCGGGAAACCTGTCGTGCCAGCTGCATTAATGAATCGGCCAACG
CGCGGGGAGAGGCGGTTTGCGTATTGGGCGCTCTTCCGCTTCCTCGCTCACTGACTCGCTGCGCTCGGTC
GTTCGGCTGCGGCGAGCGGTATCAGCTCACTCAAAGGCGGTAATACGGTTATCCACAGAATCAGGGGATA
ACGCAGGAAAGAACATGTGAGCAAAAGGCCAGCAAAAGGCCAGGAACCGTAAAAAGGCC
