[The description below was written by a language model from this plasmid's Addgene catalogue record.]
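Description:
IV-GCC is a small bacterial cloning plasmid built on the commercial pCRII-TOPO backbone (about 4 kb without insert), into which a 279 bp synthetic fragment was placed by TOPO cloning. It is maintained as a high-copy plasmid in standard E. coli cloning strains, and the backbone carries both ampicillin and kanamycin resistance markers, so either or both drugs can be used for selection. The listed sequencing primers, T7 on one side and M13 reverse on the other, reflect the priming sites that flank the TOPO insertion site in this vector family. No feature table is provided, so the arrangement of individual backbone elements cannot be detailed beyond what the catalogue fields indicate.

The insert is named only IV-GCC and is described as synthetic. The record does not state what it encodes. The associated publication describes a TALEN genome-editing system for generating human stem cell-based disease models. In that context, the name plausibly denotes a pre-assembled block of TAL effector repeats recognising the nucleotide triplet GCC and assigned to a fourth position in a modular assembly scheme, and the insert length would fit roughly three repeat units. This reading is an inference from the name and the paper rather than something the entry says. The plasmid has no recorded eukaryotic promoter, reporter or expression cassette, and it appears to be a storage and propagation vector for a library component, from which the fragment would be taken for assembly into full-length TALEN arrays in a separate expression vector.
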