Addgene plasmid #43768: IV-GCC
Depositing lab: Chad Cowan & Kiran Musunuru. Depositing organization: Harvard University. Publication: A TALEN Genome-Editing System for Generating Human Stem Cell-Based Disease Models. Ding Q, Lee YK, Schaefer EA, Peters DT, Veres A, Kim K, Kuperwasser N, Motola DL, Meissner TB, Hendriks WT, Trevisan M, Gupta RM, Moisan A, Banks E, Friesen M, Schinzel RT, Xia F, Tang A, Xia Y, Figueroa E, Wann A, Ahfeldt T, Daheron L, Zhang F, Rubin LL, Peng LF, Chung RT, Musunuru K, Cowan CA. Cell Stem Cell. 2012 Dec 12. pii: S1934-5909(12)00645-5. doi: 10.1016/j.stem.2012.11.011. PubMed 23246482.
Backbone
  Vector backbone: pCRII-TOPO
  Backbone manufacturer: Invitrogen
  Backbone size w/o insert (bp): 3973
  Vector type: Bacterial Cloning
Growth in bacteria
  Bacterial resistance: Ampicillin and Kanamycin, 100 & 50 μg/mL
  Growth temperature: 37°C
  Growth strain: Top10
  Copy number: High Copy
Gene/Insert
  Gene/Insert name: IV-GCC
  Species: Synthetic
  Insert size (bp): 279
  Cloning method: TOPO Cloning
  Sequencing primers: 5′ T7; 3′ M13-rev
Terms and licenses: Academic/Nonprofit Terms; Industry Terms: Not Available to Industry
How to cite: IV-GCC was a gift from Chad Cowan & Kiran Musunuru (Addgene plasmid # 43768 ; http://n2t.net/addgene:43768 ; RRID:Addgene_43768)
